Addgene plasmid #172144: pJH76
Purpose: Accessory Plasmid for PACE of pylBCD variants
Depositing lab: Matthew Bennett. Depositing organization: Rice University. Publication: Improved pyrrolysine biosynthesis through phage assisted non-continuous directed evolution of the complete pathway. Ho JML, Miller CA, Smith KA, Mattia JR, Bennett MR. Nat Commun. 2021 Jun 24;12(1):3914. doi: 10.1038/s41467-021-24183-9. PubMed 34168131.
Backbone
  Vector backbone: ColE1
  Vector type: Bacterial Expression
Growth in bacteria
  Bacterial resistance: Spectinomycin, 50 μg/mL
  Growth temperature: 37°C
  Growth strain: NEB Stable
  Copy number: High Copy
Gene/Insert
  Gene/Insert name: Ppsp gIII.2TAG, luxAB; Plpp pylS; PproK pylT
  Species: Synthetic
  Mutation: gIII(P29*, Y184*)
  Cloning method: Gibson Cloning
Terms and licenses: Academic/Nonprofit Terms; Industry Terms: Not Available to Industry
How to cite: pJH76 was a gift from Matthew Bennett (Addgene plasmid # 172144 ; http://n2t.net/addgene:172144 ; RRID:Addgene_172144)
