[The description below was written by a language model from this plasmid's Addgene catalogue record and pLannotate feature annotations shown in this document.]
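Description:
pJH76 is a bacterial accessory plasmid for phage-assisted continuous evolution (PACE) of the pyrrolysine biosynthesis genes pylBCD. It is an 8.2 kb construct built by Gibson assembly on a ColE1 backbone. The annotated sequence shows a ColE1/pMB1-type origin together with the bom site, the rop gene and a short mbeC remnant. The catalogue lists it as high copy, although rop is normally associated with reduced copy number. Selection is by spectinomycin through an aadA (SmR) gene that appears to be driven by a fragment of the bla promoter. Short fragments annotated as CmR, lacI and a T7 gene 10B solubility tag look like cloning remnants or spurious matches rather than functional parts.

The payload links phage propagation to pyrrolysine production. According to the record, the phage shock promoter (Ppsp), which is not itself annotated in the feature table, drives M13 gene III followed by the Photorhabdus luxA and luxB luciferase genes. Gene III carries two amber stop codons, at positions P29 and Y184. Plpp expresses pylS, the Methanosarcina barkeri pyrrolysyl-tRNA synthetase, and PproK expresses pylT, the cognate amber suppressor tRNA, which is annotated as a tRNA followed by a terminator. The minor coat protein pIII is needed for M13 infectivity, so full-length pIII is made only when both TAG codons are suppressed with pyrrolysine. That requires selection phage lacking gene III to supply an active pylBCD pathway. Better biosynthetic variants should therefore yield more infectious progeny. The co-transcribed luxAB gives a luminescence readout of promoter activation upon phage infection. The associated publication applied this selection in a non-continuous format to evolve the complete pathway.
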