Features (pLannotate 1.2.2; 16 found; start..end, strand, type, name):
    774..914     -  misc_feature   bom: basis of mobility region from pBR322
   1016..1207    -  CDS            rop: Rop protein, which maintains plasmids at low copy number; rop
   1248..1304    +  CDS            mbeC (fragment): MBEC_ECOLX - Experimental evidence at protein level: Swiss-Prot protein existence level 1. Required for efficient mobilization of ColE1 plasmid and is thus essential to promote the specific transfer of the plasmid during conjugation. Probably functions by inducing DNA bending, helping the MbeA relaxase to melt the DNA around the nic site and cleave the phosphodiester bond. Binds specifically double-stranded DNA (dsDNA) containing the ColE1 oriT but does not recognize the inverted repeat (IR). From Escherichia coli.
   1319..1363    +  terminator     rrnB T1 terminator: transcription terminator T1 from the E. coli rrnB gene
   1583..2856    +  CDS            M13 gene III (fragment) (sequence partly withheld): pIII; III; minor coat protein
   2856..3935    +  CDS            luxA (sequence partly withheld): LUXA1_PHOLU - Experimental evidence at protein level: Swiss-Prot protein existence level 1. Light-emitting reaction in luminous bacteria. From Photorhabdus luminescens (Xenorhabdus luminescens).
   3999..4979    +  CDS            LuxB: LuxB luciferase subunit; luxB; from the Photorhabdus luminescens bioluminescence operon
   5209..6465    +  CDS            pylS: PYLS_METBA - Experimental evidence at protein level: Swiss-Prot protein existence level 1. Catalyzes the attachment of pyrrolysine to tRNA(Pyl). Pyrrolysine is a lysine derivative encoded by the termination codon UAG. From Methanosarcina barkeri.
   6473..6490    +  CDS            SET1 (fragment): solubility-enhancement tag derived from T7 phage gene 10B
   6581..6621    +  CDS            lacI (fragment): lac repressor; lacI; The lac repressor binds to the lac operator to inhibit transcription in E. coli. This inhibition can be relieved by adding lactose or isopropyl-β-D-thiogalactopyranoside (IPTG).
   6847..6915    +  ncRNA          tRNA: Accession: RF00005 - tRNA
   6938..6967    +  terminator     bacterial terminator (fragment): putative bacterial transcription terminator
   7053..7112    -  CDS            CmR (fragment): chloramphenicol acetyltransferase; cat; confers resistance to chloramphenicol
   7257..8048    -  CDS            SmR: aminoglycoside adenylyltransferase (Murphy, 1985); aadA; confers resistance to spectinomycin and streptomycin
   8049..8134    -  promoter       AmpR promoter (fragment): bla
   8181..588     +  rep_origin     ori (across the origin): high-copy-number ColE1/pMB1/pBR322/pUC origin of replication
>Addgene plasmid #172144 | pJH76 | addgene full sequence | sequence record 346787 | Addgene NGS Result
TGAGATCCTTTTTTTCTGCGCGTAATCTGCTGCTTGCAAACAAAAAAACCACCGCTACCAGCGGTGGTTT
GTTTGCCGGATCAAGAGCTACCACCTCTTTTTCCGAAGGTAACTGGCTTCAGCAGAGCGCAGATACCAAA
TACTGTCCTTCTAGTGTAGCCGTAGTTAGGCCACCACTTCAAGAACTCTGTAGCACCGCCTACATACCTC
GCTCTGCTAATCCTGTTACCAGTGGCTGCTGCCAGTGGCGATAAGTCGTGTCTTACCGGGTTGGACTCAA
GACGATAGTTACCGGATAAGGCGCAGCGGTCGGGCTGAACGGGGGGTTCGTGCACACAGCCCAGCTTGGA
GCGAACGACCTACACCGAACTGAGATACCTACAGCGTGAGCTATGAGAAAGCGCCACGCTTCCCGAAGGG
AGAAAGGCGGACAGGTATCCGGTAAGCGGCAGGGTCGGAACAGGAGAGCGCACGAGGGAGCTTCCAGGGG
GAAACGCCTGGTATCTTTATAGTCCTGTCGGGTTTCGCCACCTCTGACTTGAGCGTCGATTTTTGTGATG
CTCGTCAGGGGGGCGGAGCCTATGGAAAAACGCCAGCAACGCGGCCTTTTTACGGTTCCTGGCCTTTTGC
TGGCCTTTTGCTCACATGTTCTTTCCTGCGTTATCCCCTGATTCTGTGGATAACCGTATTACCGCCTTTG
AGTGAGCTGATACCGCTCGCCGCAGCCGAACGACCGAGCGCAGCGAGTCAGTGAGCGAGGAAGCGGAAGA
GCGCCTGATGCGGTATTTTCTCCTTACGCATCTGTGCGGTATTTCACACCGCATATGGTGCACTCTCAGT
ACAATCTGCTCTGATGCCGCATAGTTAAGCCAGTATACACTCCGCTATCGCTACGTGACTGGGTCATGGC
TGCGCCCCGACACCCGCCAACACCCGCTGACGCGCCCTGACGGGCTTGTCTGCTCCCGGCATCCGCTTAC
AGACAAGCTGTGACCGTCTCCGGGAGCTGCATGTGTCAGAGGTTTTCACCGTCATCACCGAAACGCGCGA
GGCAGCTGCGGTAAAGCTCATCAGCGTGGTCGTGAAGCGATTCACAGATGTCTGCCTGTTCATCCGCGTC
CAGCTCGTTGAGTTTCTCCAGAAGCGTTAATGTCTGGCTTCTGATAAAGCGGGCCATGTTAAGGGCGGTT
TTTTCCTGTTTGGTCACTGATGCCTCCGTGTAAGGGGGATTTCTGTTCATGGGGGTAATGATACCGATGA
AACGAGAGAGGATGCTCACGATACGGGTTACTGATGATGAACAAAGAGGACATCCGGTCAAATAAAACGA
AAGGCTCAGTCGAAAGACTGGGCCTTTCGTTTTGCTGAGGAGACTTAGGGACCCTGATGAAATTCGCCAC
TTGTTAGTGTAATTCGCTAACTCATCCTGGCATGTTGCTGTTGATTCTTCAATCAGATCTTTATAAATCA
AAAAGATAAAAAATTGGCACGCAAATTGTATTAACAGTTCAGCAGGACAATCCTGAACGCAGAAATCAAG
AGGACAACATTACCTGCAGGTGCAGTAAGGAGGAAAAAAAAA
[83 nt withheld, positions 1583-1665]
TAG
[98 nt withheld, positions 1669-1766]
A
[305 nt withheld, positions 1768-2072]
G
[59 nt withheld, positions 2074-2132]
G
[116 nt withheld, positions 2134-2249]
CCAATCGTCTGACCTGCCTCAACCTCCTGTC
[82 nt withheld, positions 2281-2362]
GCTCTGAGGGA
[161 nt withheld, positions 2374-2534]
T
[41 nt withheld, positions 2536-2576]
T
[62 nt withheld, positions 2578-2639]
A
[35 nt withheld, positions 2641-2675]
CCTCCCTCAATCGGTTGAATGTCGCCCTTTTGTCTTTGGCGCTGGTAAACCTTACGAGTTCAGTATCGAC
TGCGATAAGATCAACCTGTTCCGC
[50 nt withheld, positions 2770-2819]
T
[37 nt withheld, positions 2821-2857]
GAAATTTGGAAACTTTTTGCTTACATACCAACCTCCCCAATTTTCCCAAACAGAGGTAATGAAACGTTTG
GTTAAATTAGGTCGCATCTCTGAGGAGTGTGGTTTTGATACCGTATGGTTACTGGAGCATCATTTCACGG
AGTTTGGTTTGCTTGGTAACCCTTATGTCGCTGCTGCATATTTACTTGGCGCGACTAAAAAATTGAATGT
AGGAACTGCCGCTATTGTTCTTCCCACAGCCCATCCAGTACGCCAACTTGAAGATGTGAATTTATTGGAT
CAAATGTCAAAAGGACGATTTCGGTTTGGTATTTGCCGAGGGCTTTACAACAAGGACTTTCGCGTATTCG
GCACAGATATGAATAACAGTCGCGCCTTAGCGGAATGCTGGTACGGGCTGATAAAGAATGGCATGACAGA
GGGATATATGGAAGCTGATAATGAACATATCAAGTTCCATAAGGTAAAAGTAAACCCCGCGGCGTATAGC
AGAGGTGGCGCACCGGTTTATGTGGTGGCTGAATCAGCTTCGACGACTGAGTGGGCTGCTCAATTTGGCC
TACCGATGATATTAAGTTGGATTATAAATACTAACGAAAAGAAAGCACAACTTGAGCTTTATAATGAAGT
GGCTCAAGAATATGGGCACGATATTCATAATATCGACCATTGCTTATCATATATAACATCTGTAGATCAT
GACTCAATTAAAGCGAAAGAGATTTGCCGGAAATTTCTGGGGCATTGGTATGATTCTTATGTGAATGCTA
CGACTATTTTTGATGATTCAGACCAAACAAGAGGTTATGATTTCAATAAAGGGCAGTGGCGTGACTTTGT
ATTAAAAGGACATAAAGATACTAATCGCCGTATTGATTACAGTTACGAAATCAATCCCGTGGGAACGCCG
CAGGAATGTATTGACATAATTCAAAAAGACATTGATGCTACAGGAATATCAAATATTTGTTGTGGATTTG
AAGCTAATGGAACAGTAGACGAAATTATTGCTTCCATGAAGCTCTTCCAGTCTGATGTCATGCCATTTCT
TAAAGAAAAACAACGTTCGCTATTATATTATGGCGGTGGCGGTAGCGGCGGTGGCGGTAGCGGCGGTGGC
GGTAGCGGCGGTGGCGGTAGCAAATTTGGATTGTTCTTCCTTAACTTCATCAATTCAACAACTGTTCAAG
AACAGAGTATAGTTCGCATGCAGGAAATAACGGAGTATGTTGATAAGTTGAATTTTGAACAKATTTTAGT
GTATGAAAATCATTTTTCAGATAATGGTGTTGTCGGCGCTCCTCTGACTGTTTCTGGTTTTCTGCTCGGT
TTAACAGAGAAAATTAAAATTGGTTCATTAAATCACATCATTACAACTCATCATCCTGTCCGCATAGCGG
AGGAAGCTTGCTTATTGGATCAGTTAAGTGAAGGGAGATTTATTTTAGGGTTTAGTGATTGCGAAAAAAA
AGATGAAATGCATTTTTTTAATCGCCCGGTTGAATATCAACAGCAACTATTTGAAGAGTGTTATGAAATC
ATTAACGATGCTTTAACAACAGGCTATTGTAATCCAGATAACGATTTTTATAGCTTCCCTAAAATATCTG
TAAATCCCCATGCTTATACGCCAGGCGGACCTCGGAAATATGTAACAGCAACCAGTCATCATATTGTTGA
GTGGGCGGCCAAAAAAGGTATTCCTCTCATCTTTAAGTGGGATGATTCTAATGATGTTAGATATGAATAT
GCTGAAAGATATAAAGCCGTTGCGGATAAATATGACGTTGACCTATCAGAGATAGACCATCAGTTAATGA
TATTAGTTAACTATAACGAAGATAGTAATAAAGCTAAACAAGAGACGCGTGCATTTATTAGTGATTATGT
TCTTGAAATGCACCCTAATGAAAATTTCGAAAATAAACTTGAAGAAATAATTGCAGAAAACGCTGTCGGA
AATTATACGGAGTGTATAACTGCGGCTAAGTTGGCAATTGAAAAGTGTGGTGCGAAAAGTGTATTGCTGT
CCTTTGAACCAATGAATGATTTGATGAGCCAAAAAAATGTAATCAATATTGTTGATGATAATATTAAGAA
GTACCACACGGAATATACCTAAACGGAGCCAATGTACGCAAAAAACCCCGCTTCAGCGGGGTTTTTTCGC
CAAAAAAAACCCCGCCCTGTCAGGGGCGGGGTTTTTTTTTAGGGCCCTACGTTCGATGCTTCTTTGAGCG
AACGATCAAAAATAAGTGCCTTCCCATCAAAAAAATATTCTCAACATAAAAAACTTTGTGTAATACTTGT
AACGCTACATGGAGATTAACTCAATCTAGAGGGTAACTAGTATGGATAAGAAGCCGCTGGATGTTCTGAT
CTCTGCGACCGGTCTGTGGATGTCCCGTACCGGCACGCTGCACAAGATCAAGCACTATGAGGTTTCTCGT
TCTAAAATCTACATCGAAATGGCGTGTGGTGACCATCTGGTTGTGAACAACTCTCGTTCTTGTCGTACCG
CACGTGCATTCCGTCATCATAAATACCGTAAAACCTGCAAACGTTGTCGTGTTTCTGACGAAGATATCAA
CAACTTCCTGACCCGTTCTACCGAAGGCAAAACCTCTGTTAAAGTTAAAGTTGTTTCTGCGCCGAAAGTG
AAAAAAGCGATGCCGAAATCTGTTTCTCGTGCGCCGAAACCGCTGGAAAATCCGGTTTCTGCGAAAGCGT
CTACCGACACCTCTCGTTCTGTTCCGTCTCCGGCGAAATCTACCCCGAACTCTCCGGTTCCGACCTCTGC
AAGTGCCCCCGCACTTACGAAGAGCCAGACTGACAGGCTTGAAGTCCTGTTAAACCCAAAAGATGAGATT
TCCCTGAATTCCGGCAAGCCTTTCAGGGAGCTTGAGTCCGAATTGCTCTCTCGCAGAAAAAAAGACCTGC
AGCAGATCTACGCGGAAGAAAGGGAGAATTATCTGGGGAAACTCGAGCGTGAAATTACCAGGTTCTTTGT
GGACAGGGGTTTTCTGGAAATAAAATCCCCGATCCTGATCCCTCTTGAGTATATCGAAAGGATGGGCATT
GATAATGATACCGAACTTTCAAAACAGATCTTCAGGGTTGACAAGAACTTCTGCCTGAGACCCATGCTTG
CTCCAAACCTTTACAACTACCTGCGCAAGCTTGACAGGGCCCTGCCTGATCCAATAAAAATTTTTGAAAT
AGGCCCATGCTACAGAAAAGAGTCCGACGGCAAAGAACACCTCGAAGAGTTTACCATGCTGAACTTCTGC
CAGATGGGATCGGGATGCACACGGGAAAATCTTGAAAGCATAATTACGGACTTCCTGAACCACCTGGGAA
TTGATTTCAAGATCGTAGGCGATTCCTGCATGGTCTATGGGGATACCCTTGATGTAATGCACGGAGACCT
GGAACTTTCCTCTGCAGTAGTCGGACCCATACCGCTTGACCGGGAATGGGGTATTGATAAACCCTGGATA
GGGGCAGGTTTCGGGCTCGAACGCCTTCTAAAGGTTAAACACGACTTTAAAAATATCAAGAGAGCTGCAA
GGTCCGAGTCTTACTATAACGGGATTTCTACCAACCTGTAACCTAGGCTGCTGCCACCGCTGAGATCTAT
GGCCCGCGCCCACAGGAAGGAGCTACCGGCAGCGGTGCGGACTGTTGTAACTCATAATAAGAAATGAGGC
CGCTCATGGCGTTCTGTTGCCCGTCTCGCTGGTGAAAAGAAAAACCACCCTGGCTAACTAAGCGGCCTGC
TGACTTTCTCGCCGATCAAATGACTGTCCGTGTGCTTCTCAAATGCCTGAGGCCAGTTTGCTCAGGCTCT
CCCCGTGGAGGTAATAATTGACGATATGATCAGTGCACGGCTAACTAAGCGGCCTGCTGACTTTCTCGCC
GATCAAAAGGCATTTTGCTATTAAGGGATTGACGAGGGCGTATCTGCGCAGTAAGATGCGCCCCGCATTC
GGAAACCTGATCATGTAGATCGAATGGACTCTAAATCCGTTCAGCCGGGTTAGATTCCCGGGGTTTCCGC
CAGGATCCGTCGACCTGCAGATCCTTAGCGAAAGCTAAGGATTTTTTTTAAGCTTCTGCCATTCATCCGC
TTATTATCACTTATTCAGGCGTAGCAACCAGGCGTTTAAGGGCACCAATAACTGCCTTAAAAAAATTACG
CCCCGCCCTGCCACTCATCGCAGTACTGTTGTAATTCATTAAGCATTCTGCCGACGTTCATCGGATCCCG
GGCCCGTCGACTGCAGAGGCCTGCATGCAAGCTTGGCGTAATCATGATGGACTTAATTAACGGCACTCCT
CAGCAAATATAATGACCCTCTTGATAACCCAAGAGGGCATTTTTTAATGCCCATGGCGTTTATTTGCCGA
CTACCTTGGTGATCTCGCCTTTCACGTAGTGGACAAATTCTTCCAACTGATCTGCGCGCGAGGCCAAGCG
ATCTTCTTCTTGTCCAAGATAAGCCTGTCTAGCTTCAAGTATGACGGGCTGATACTGGGCCGGCAGGCGC
TCCATTGCCCAGTCGGCAGCGACATCCTTCGGCGCGATTTTGCCGGTTACTGCGCTGTACCAAATGCGGG
ACAACGTAAGCACTACATTTCGCTCATCGCCAGCCCAGTCGGGCGGCGAGTTCCATAGCGTTAAGGTTTC
ATTTAGCGCCTCAAATAGATCCTGTTCAGGAACCGGATCAAAGAGTTCCTCCGCCGCTGGACCTACCAAG
GCAACGCTATGTTCTCTTGCTTTTGTCAGCAAGATAGCCAGATCAATGTCGATCGTGGCTGGCTCGAAGA
TACCTGCAAGAATGTCATTGCGCTGCCATTCTCCAAATTGCAGTTCGCGCTTAGCTGGATAACGCCACGG
AATGATGTCGTCGTGCACAACAATGGTGACTTCTACAGCGCGGAGAATCTCGCTCTCTCCAGGGGAAGCC
GAAGTTTCCAAAAGGTCGTTGATCAAAGCTCGCCGCGTTGTTTCATCAAGCCTTACGGTCACCGTAACCA
GCAAATCAATATCACTGTGTGGCTTCAGGCCGCCATCCACTGCGGAGCCGTACAAATGTACGGCCAGCAA
CGTCGGTTCGAGATGGCGCTCGATGACGCCAACTACCTCTGATAGTTGAGTCGATACTTCGGCGATCACC
GCTTCCCTCATACTCTTCCTTTTTCAATATTATTGAAGCATTTATCAGGGTTATTGTTTCATGAGCGTAT
ACATATTTGAATGTATTTAGAAAAATATTAATTGCGTTGCGCTCACTGCCCGCTTTCCAGGCCAAATAGG
CCGT
